>Addgene plasmid #244755 | CL20_mEGFP_FOidr_203 | addgene full sequence | sequence record 488220 | Addgene NGS Result
AAAAAAAATCTAACCTCAAGTCAAGGCTTTTCTATGGAATAAGGAATGGACAGCAGGGGGCTGTTTCATA
TACTGATGACCTCTTTATAGCCAACCTTTGTTCATGGCAGCCAGCATATGGGCATATGTTGCCAAACTCT
AAACCAAATACTCATTCTGATGTTTTAAATGATTTGCCCTCCCATATGTCCTTCCGAGTGAGAGACACAA
AAAATTCCAACACACTATTGCAATGAAAATAAATTTCCTTTATTAGCCAGAAGTCAGATGCTCAAGGGGC
TTCATGATGTCCCCATAATTTTTGGCAGAGGGAAAAAGATCTGCTAGCTCGAGCAGCTGAAGCTTTATTG
AGGCTTAAGCAGTGGGTTCCCTAGTTAGCCAGAGAGCTCCCAGGCTCAGATCTGGTCTAACCAGAGAGAC
CCAGTACAGGCAAAAAGCAGATCTTGTCTTCTTTGGGAGTGAATTAGCCCTTCCAGTCCCCCCTTTTCTT
TTAAAAAGTGGCTAAGATCTACAGCTGCCTTGTAAGTCATTGGTCTTAAAGGTACCGTAATCTTATCTAG
AACCGGTTCAATCCTTCAGATTCTCTTCTTGGCTAAGGGATTTATGTAAGTTTTTATGCAGCTTTTTGTC
ACAAAGCGGTTTTGATGACTTGCGCGGACGCAAACTCTTGCGCTTGCGCATGCGCTTGATCTCCTTCCCC
TCAATCTGCAGAAACTCAGGTGATTTCGCCGTCAGCGATACCCATTTCGCCTCCTTGGAGTCACTAGTTG
GCTGTCCGTCCTCTAAGGGCTTTGAAAGTTCCTCTGCTGGTTGGACCTGGGAGATTTCCTGTGGCTTGAA
CACGATAGACTCGGCTTCACTCGGTCCCCACTCGATGTCCTCCTGTTCGATCTGCAGGATGGAGGACATT
GTCTCTGACAATTCTTTATGAACACTCATTTGTGACTCCTTGGCCCCCATTTGAAACTTGTATTCGGCTT
GGATTTCTGGCGTCTCCGCTTGCATAGGGGACGTTTTTAAATACATCCGGGAAGCGGCCGCACTTCCCCC
GGAGCCTCCGCTTCCGCCCTTGTACAGCTCGTCCATGCCGAGAGTGATCCCGGCGGCGGTCACGAACTCC
AGCAGGACCATGTGATCGCGCTTCTCGTTGGGGTCTTTGCTCAGCTTGGACTGGGTGCTCAGGTAGTGGT
TGTCGGGCAGCAGCACGGGGCCGTCGCCGATGGGGGTGTTCTGCTGGTAGTGGTCGGCGAGCTGCACGCT
GCCGTCCTCGATGTTGTGGCGGATCTTGAAGTTCACCTTGATGCCGTTCTTCTGCTTGTCGGCCATGATA
TAGACGTTGTGGCTGTTGTAGTTGTACTCCAGCTTGTGCCCCAGGATGTTGCCGTCCTCCTTGAAGTCGA
TGCCCTTCAGCTCGATGCGGTTCACCAGGGTGTCGCCCTCGAACTTCACCTCGGCGCGGGTCTTGTAGTT
GCCGTCGTCCTTGAAGAAGATGGTGCGCTCCTGGACGTAGCCTTCGGGCATGGCGGACTTGAAGAAGTCG
TGCTGCTTCATGTGGTCGGGGTAGCGGCTGAAGCACTGCACGCCGTAGGTCAGGGTGGTCACGAGGGTGG
GCCAGGGCACGGGCAGCTTGCCGGTGGTGCAGATGAACTTCAGGGTCAGCTTGCCGTAGGTGGCATCGCC
CTCGCCCTCGCCGGACACGCTGAACTTGTGGCCGTTTACGTCGCCGTCCAGCTCGACCAGGATGGGCACC
ACCCCGGTGAACAGCTCCTCGCCCTTGCTCACCATGGTGGCGACCGGTGGATCCCGGGCCCGCGGTACCG
TCGACTGCAGAATTCGGTTCACTAAACGAGCCCGGTTCACTAAACGAGCTCTGCTTATATAGACCTCCCA
CCGTACACGCCTACCGCCCATTTGCGTCAATGGGGCGGAGTTGTTACGACATTTTGGAAAGTCCCGTTGA
TTTTGGTGCCAAAACAAACTCCCATTGACGTCAATGGGGTGGAGACTTGGAAATCCCCGTGAGTCAAACC
GCTATCCACGCCCATTGATGTACTGCCAAAACCGCATCACCATGGTAATAGCGATGACTAATACGTAGAT
GTACTGCCAAGTAGGAAAGTCCCATAAGGTCATGTACTGGGCATAATGCCAGGCGGGCCATTTACCGTCA
TTGACGTCAATAGGGGGCGTACTTGGCATATGATACACTTGATGTACTGCCAAGTGGGCAGTTTACCGTA
AATACTCCACCCATTGACGTCAATGGAAAGTCCCTATTGGCGTTACTATGGGAACATACGTCATTATTGA
CGTCAATGGGCGGGGGTCGTTGGGCGGTCAGCCAGGCGGGCCATTTACCGTAAGTTATGTAACGCGGAAC
TCCATATATGGGCTATGAACTAATGACCCCGTAATTGATTACTATTAATAACTAGCACGCGTTCGAAGCT
TGAGCTCGGTCCCCTCGGGGTTGGGAGGTGGGTCTGAAACGATAATGGTGAATATCCCTGCCTAACTCTA
TTCACTATAGAAAGTACAGCAAAAACTATTCTTAAACCTACCAAGCCTCCTACTATCATTATGAATAATT
TTATATACCACAGCCAATTTGTTATGTTAAACCAATTCCACAAACTTGCCCATTTATCTAATTCCAATAA
TTCTTGTTCATTCTTTTCTTGCTGGTTTTGCGATTCTTCAATTAAGGAGTGTATTAAGCTTGTGTAATTG
TTAATTTCTCTGTCCCACTCCATCCAGGTCGTGTGATTCCAAATCTGTTCCAGAGATTTATTACTCCAAC
TAGCATTCCAAGGCACAGCAGTGGTGCAAATGAGTTTTCCAGAGCAACCCCAAATCCCCAGGAGCTGTTG
ATCCTTTAGGTATCTTTCCACAGCCAGGATTCTTGCCTGGAGCTGCTTGATGCCCCAGACTGTGAGTTGC
AACAGATGCTGTTGCGCCTCAATAGCCCTCAGCAAATTGTTCTGCTGCTGCACTATACCAGACAATAATT
GTCTGGCCTGTACCGTCAGCGTCATTGACGCTGCGCCCATAGTGCTTCCTGCTGCTCCCAAGAACCCAAG
GAACAAAGCTCCTATTCCCACTGCTCTTTTTTCTCTCTGCACCACTCTTCTCTTTGCCTTGGTGGGTGCT
ACTCCTAATGGTTCAATTTTTACTACTTTATATTTATATAATTCACTTCTCCAATTGTCCCTCATATCTC
CTCCTTATGGTGTTTTACTAAACTTTTCCATGTTCTAATCCTCATCCTGTCTACTTGCCACACAATCATC
ACCTGCCATCTGTTTTCCATAATCCCTAATGATCTTTGCTTTTCTTCTTGGCACTACTTTTATGTCACTA
TTATCTTGTATTACTACTGCCCCTTCACCTTTCCAGAGGAGCTTTGCTGGTCCTTTCCAAAGTGGATTTC
TGCTGTCCCTGTAATAAACCCGAAAATTTTGAATTTTTGTAATTTGTTTTTGTAATTCTTTAGTTTGTAT
GTCTGTTGCTATTATGTCTACTATTCTTTCCCCTGCACTGTACCCCCCAATCCCCCCTTTTCTTTTAAAA
TTGTGGATGAATACTGCCATTTGTACTGCTGTCTTAAGATGTTCAGCCTGATCTCTTACCTGTCCTATAA
TTTTCTTTAATTCTTTATTCATAGATTCTACTACTCCTTGACTTTGGGGATTGTAGGGAATTTCCAGGTC
TGAAGATCCTGCTGCTTGCTGTGCTTTTTTCTTACTTTTGTTTTGCTCTTCCTCTATCTTGTCTAAAGCT
TCCTTGGTGTCTTTTATCTCTATCCTTTGATGCACACAATAGAGGGTTGCTACTGTATTATATAATGATC
TAAGTTCTTCTGATCCTGTCTGAAGGGATGGTTGTAGCTGTCCCAGTATTTGTCTACAGCCTTCTGATGT
TTCTAACAGGCCAGTATTAACTGCGAATCGTTCTAGCTCCCTGCTTGCCCATACTATATGTTTTAATTTA
TATTTTTTCTTTCCCCCTGGCCTTAACCGAATTTTTTCCCATCGCGATCTAATTCTCCCCCGCTTAATAC
TGACGCTCTCGCACCCATCTCTCTCCTTCTAGCCTCCGCTAGTCAAAATTTTTGGCGTACTCACCAGTCG
CCGCCCCTCGCCTCTTGCCGTGCGCGCTTCAGCAAGCCGAGTCCTGCGTCGAGAGAGCTCCTCTGGTTTC
CCTTTCGCTTTCAAGTCCCTGTTCGGGCGCCACTGCTAGAGATTTTCCACACTGACTAAAAGGGTCTGAG
GGATCTCTAGTTACCAGAGTCACACAACAGACGGGCACACACTACTTGAAGCACTCAAGGCAAGCTTTAT
TGAGGCTTAAGCAGTGGGTTCCCTAGTTAGCCAGAGAGCTCCCAGGCTCAGATCTGGTCTAACCAGAGAG
ACCCAGTACAGGCAAAAAGCAGCTGCTTATATGCAGGATCTGAGGGCTCGCCACTCCCCAGTCCCGCCCA
GGCCACGCCTCCCATGGTAATAGCGATGACTAATACGTAGATGTACTGCCAAGTAGGAAAGTCCCATAAG
GTCATGTACTGGGCATAATGCCAGGCGGGCCATTTACCGTCATTGACGTCAATAGGGGGCGTACTTGGCA
TATGATACACTTGATGTACTGCCAAGTGGGCAGTTTACCGTAAATACTCCACCCATTGACGTCAATGGAA
AGTCCCTATTGGCGTTACTATGGGAACATACGTCATTATTGACGTCAATGGGCGGGGGTCGTTGGGCGGT
CAGCCAGGCGGGCCATTTACCGTAAGTTATGTAACGCGGAACTCCATATATGGGCTATGAACTAATGACC
CCGTAATTGATTACTATTAATAACTAGTCAATAATCAATGTCGACCCAGGTGGCACTTTTCGGGGAAATG
TGCGCGGAACCCCTATTTGTTTATTTTTCTAAATACATTCAAATATGTATCCGCTCATGAGACAATAACC
CTGATAAATGCTTCAATAATATTGAAAAAGGAAGAGTATGAGTATTCAACATTTCCGTGTCGCCCTTATT
CCCTTTTTTGCGGCATTTTGCCTTCCTGTTTTTGCTCACCCAGAAACGCTGGTGAAAGTAAAAGATGCTG
AAGATCAGTTGGGTGCACGAGTGGGTTACATCGAACTGGATCTCAACAGCGGTAAGATCCTTGAGAGTTT
TCGCCCCGAAGAACGTTTTCCAATGATGAGCACTTTTAAAGTTCTGCTATGTGGCGCGGTATTATCCCGT
ATTGACGCCGGGCAAGAGCAACTCGGTCGCCGCATACACTATTCTCAGAATGACTTGGTTGAGTACTCAC
CAGTCACAGAAAAGCATCTTACGGATGGCATGACAGTAAGAGAATTATGCAGTGCTGCCATAACCATGAG
TGATAACACTGCGGCCAACTTACTTCTGACAACGATCGGAGGACCGAAGGAGCTAACCGCTTTTTTGCAC
AACATGGGGGATCATGTAACTCGCCTTGATCGTTGGGAACCGGAGCTGAATGAAGCCATACCAAACGACG
AGCGTGACACCACGATGCCTGTAGCAATGGCAACAACGTTGCGCAAACTATTAACTGGCGAACTACTTAC
TCTAGCTTCCCGGCAACAATTAATAGACTGGATGGAGGCGGATAAAGTTGCAGGACCACTTCTGCGCTCG
GCCCTTCCGGCTGGCTGGTTTATTGCTGATAAATCTGGAGCCGGTGAGCGTGGGTCTCGCGGTATCATTG
CAGCACTGGGGCCAGATGGTAAGCCCTCCCGTATCGTAGTTATCTACACGACGGGGAGTCAGGCAACTAT
GGATGAACGAAATAGACAGATCGCTGAGATAGGTGCCTCACTGATTAAGCATTGGTAACTGTCAGACCAA
GTTTACTCATATATACTTTAGATTGATTTAAAACTTCATTTTTAATTTAAAAGGATCTAGGTGAAGATCC
TTTTTGATAATCTCATGACCAAAATCCCTTAACGTGAGTTTTCGTTCCACTGAGCGTCAGACCCCGTAGA
AAAGATCAAAGGATCTTCTTGAGATCCTTTTTTTCTGCGCGTAATCTGCTGCTTGCAAACAAAAAAACCA
CCGCTACCAGCGGTGGTTTGTTTGCCGGATCAAGAGCTACCAACTCTTTTTCCGAAGGTAACTGGCTTCA
GCAGAGCGCAGATACCAAATACTGTTCTTCTAGTGTAGCCGTAGTTAGGCCACCACTTCAAGAACTCTGT
AGCACCGCCTACATACCTCGCTCTGCTAATCCTGTTACCAGTGGCTGCTGCCAGTGGCGATAAGTCGTGT
CTTACCGGGTTGGACTCAAGACGATAGTTACCGGATAAGGCGCAGCGGTCGGGCTGAACGGGGGGTTCGT
GCACACAGCCCAGCTTGGAGCGAACGACCTACACCGAACTGAGATACCTACAGCGTGAGCTATGAGAAAG
CGCCACGCTTCCCGAAGGGAGAAAGGCGGACAGGTATCCGGTAAGCGGCAGGGTCGGAACAGGAGAGCGC
ACGAGGGAGCTTCCAGGGGGAAACGCCTGGTATCTTTATAGTCCTGTCGGGTTTCGCCACCTCTGACTTG
AGCGTCGATTTTTGTGATGCTCGTCAGGGGGGCGGAGCCTATGGAAAAACGCCAGCAACGCGGCCTTTTT
ACGGTTCCTGGCCTTTTGCTGGCCTTTTGCTCACATGTTCTTTCCTGCGTTATCCCCTGATTCTGTGGAT
AACCGTATTACCGCCTTTGAGTGAGCTGATACCGCTCGCCGCAGCCGAACGACCGAGCGCAGCGAGTCAG
TGAGCGAGGAAGCGGAAGAGCGCCCAATACGCAAACCGCCTCTCCCCGCGCGTTGGCCGATTCATTAATG
CAGCGGATCCAGACATGATAAGATACATTGATGAGTTTGGACAAACCACAACTAGAATGCAGTGAAAAAA
ATGCTTTATTTGTGAAATTTGTGATGCTATTGCTTTATTTGTAACCATTATAAGCTGCAATAAACAAGTT
AGCTTTTTGCAAAAGCCTAGGCCTCCAAAAAAGCCTCCTCACTACTTCTGGAATAGCTCAGAGGCCGAGG
CGGCCTCGGCCTCTGCATAAATAAAAAAAATTAGTCAGCCATGGGGCGGAGAATGGGCGGAACTGGGCGG
AGTTAGGGGCGGGATGGGCGGAGTTAGGGGCGGGACTATGGTTGCTGACTAATTGAGATGCGGATCCGCT
GGCACGACAGGTTTCCCGACTGGAAAGCGGGCAGTGAGCGCAACGCAATTAATGTGAGTTAGCTCACTCA
TTAGGCACCCCAGGCTTTACACTTTATGCTTCCGGCTCGTATGTTGTGTGGAATTGTGAGCGGATAACAA
TTTCACACAGGAAACAGCTATGACCATGATTACGCCAAGCTTGGGCTGCAGGTCGAGGGATCTCCATAAG
AGAAGAGGGACAGCTATGACTGGGAGTAGTCAGGAGAGGAGGAAAAATCTGGCTAGTAAAACATGTAAGG
AAAATTTTAGGGATGTTAAAGAAAAAAATAACACAAAACAAAATAT
Features (pLannotate 1.2.2; 28 found; start..end, strand, type, name):
    199..254     -  polyA_signal   β-globin poly(A) signal: rabbit β-globin polyadenylation signal (Gil and Proudfoot, 1987)
    340..475     -  LTR            3' LTR (ΔU3) (fragment): self-inactivating 3' long terminal repeat (LTR) from HIV-1
    477..545     -  CDS            nef (fragment): NEF_HV1Z2 - Experimental evidence at protein level: Swiss-Prot protein existence level 1. Extracellular Nef protein targets CD4(+) T-lymphocytes for apoptosis by interacting with CXCR4 surface receptors. From Human immunodeficiency virus type 1 group M subtype D (isolate Z2/CDC-Z34) (HIV-1).
   1069..1785    -  CDS            mEGFP: mEGFP is a basic (constitutively fluorescent) green fluorescent protein published in 2002, derived from Aequorea victoria. It has moderate acid sensitivity.
   1799..1836    -  misc_feature   MCS (fragment): multiple cloning site
   1835..1851    -  promoter       tight TRE promoter (fragment): Tet-responsive promoter PTight, consisting of seven tet operator sequences followed by the minimal CMV promoter
   1867..2070    -  promoter       CMV promoter: human cytomegalovirus (CMV) immediate early promoter
   2071..2374    -  enhancer       CMV enhancer: human cytomegalovirus immediate early enhancer
   2442..2458    -  misc_feature   MCS (fragment): multiple cloning site
   2458..2483    -  CDS            Rev (fragment): human immunodeficiency virus 1 (HIV-1) Rev protein; rev; enhances nuclear export of unspliced and incompletely spliced viral mRNAs
   2860..3093    -  misc_feature   RRE: The Rev response element (RRE) of HIV-1 allows for Rev-dependent mRNA export from the nucleus to the cytoplasm.
   3227..3310    -  CDS            vif (fragment): VIF_HV1BR - Experimental evidence at protein level: Swiss-Prot protein existence level 1. Counteracts the innate antiviral activity of host APOBEC3F and APOBEC3G. Forms a complex with host APOBEC3F and APOBEC3G thus preventing the entry of these lethally hypermutating enzymes into progeny virions. Recruits an active E3 ubiquitin ligase complex composed of elongin BC, CUL5, and RBX2 to induce polyubiquitination of APOBEC3G and APOBEC3F. In turn, they are directed to the 26S proteasome for degradation. Vif interaction with APOBEC3G also blocks its cytidine deaminase activity in a proteasome-inde
   3453..3570    -  misc_feature   cPPT/CTS: central polypurine tract and central termination sequence of HIV-1
   3719..4078    -  CDS            HIV-1 gag (fragment): gag protein from human immunodeficiency virus 1; gag
   4062..4187    -  misc_feature   HIV-1 Ψ: packaging signal of human immunodeficiency virus type 1
   4234..4491    -  LTR            5' LTR (truncated): truncated 5' long terminal repeat (LTR) from HIV-1
   4493..4872    -  enhancer       CMV enhancer: human cytomegalovirus immediate early enhancer
   4903..5007    +  promoter       AmpR promoter: bla
   5008..5868    +  CDS            AmpR: β-lactamase; bla; confers resistance to ampicillin, carbenicillin, and related antibiotics
   6039..6627    +  rep_origin     ori: high-copy-number ColE1/pMB1/pBR322/pUC origin of replication
   6810..6864    +  CDS            lacI (fragment): lac repressor; lacI; The lac repressor binds to the lac operator to inhibit transcription in E. coli. This inhibition can be relieved by adding lactose or isopropyl-β-D-thiogalactopyranoside (IPTG).
   6866..7000    -  polyA_signal   SV40 poly(A) signal: SV40 polyadenylation signal
   7020..7155    -  rep_origin     SV40 ori: SV40 origin of replication
   7179..7201    -  promoter       SV40 promoter (fragment): SV40 enhancer and early promoter
   7208..7247    +  CDS            lacI (fragment): lac repressor; lacI; The lac repressor binds to the lac operator to inhibit transcription in E. coli. This inhibition can be relieved by adding lactose or isopropyl-β-D-thiogalactopyranoside (IPTG).
   7260..7281    +  protein_bind   CAP binding site: CAP binding activates transcription in the presence of cAMP. E. coli catabolite activator protein
   7296..7326    +  promoter       lac promoter: promoter for the E. coli lac operon
   7334..7350    +  protein_bind   lac operator: The lac repressor binds to the lac operator to inhibit transcription in E. coli. This inhibition can be relieved by adding lactose or isopropyl-β-D-thiogalactopyranoside (IPTG). lac repressor encoded by lacI
