[The description below was written by a language model from this plasmid's Addgene catalogue record and pLannotate feature annotations shown in this document.]
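Description:
CL20_mEGFP_FOidr_203 is a mammalian expression plasmid built on the CL20 backbone. The catalogue lists it only as mammalian expression, but its feature table shows the architecture of a self-inactivating HIV-1 lentiviral transfer vector. It is maintained in E. coli through a high-copy ColE1/pUC-type origin and an ampicillin resistance gene (β-lactamase with its own promoter). The recombination-reduced growth strain listed is a common choice for LTR-containing plasmids. The viral portion consists of a CMV enhancer joined to a truncated 5' LTR, the Ψ packaging signal with an adjoining gag fragment, the cPPT/CTS, the Rev response element, and a ΔU3 3' LTR followed by a rabbit β-globin polyadenylation signal. Short vif, rev and nef annotations are remnants of HIV-1 sequence rather than functional genes. An SV40 origin and poly(A) signal and some lac-region fragments lie in the plasmid backbone. No mammalian selection marker is annotated.

The payload sits between the RRE and the 3' LTR. An internal CMV enhancer/promoter drives monomeric EGFP, which is fused at the N terminus of FOidr_203. This insert is an unmutated intrinsically disordered region taken from the human fusion protein TTC6_MIPOL1, and the depositor's comment suggests it spans residues 321–472. The IDR itself is not annotated in the feature table, but the unannotated stretch downstream of mEGFP is consistent with its position.

The stated purpose is expression of the fluorescently tagged IDR. The associated publication concerns protein condensate formation and RNA biology, so the construct is likely used to image the IDR's localisation or condensation in mammalian cells. Delivery could be by transfection or, given the viral elements, possibly by lentiviral transduction.
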