Addgene plasmid #244755: CL20_mEGFP_FOidr_203
Purpose: Express mEGFP-tagged intrinsically disordered protein (IDR), FOidr_203, derived from human fusion protein TTC6_MIPOL1
Depositing lab: Richard Kriwacki. Depositing organization: St. Jude Children's Research Hospital. Publication: Proteome-wide computational analyses reveal links between protein condensate formation and RNA biology. Maiti S, Tripathi S, Baggett DW, Phillips AH, Park CG, Wang J, Wahiduzzaman, Freyaldenhoven WT, Kinger S, Pioso BJ, Bollinger JC, Somjee R, Lang B, Babu MM, Kriwacki RW. Sci Adv. 2025 Dec 5;11(49):eady1420. doi: 10.1126/sciadv.ady1420. Epub 2025 Dec 3. PubMed 41337585.
Backbone
  Vector backbone: CL20
  Vector type: Mammalian Expression
Growth in bacteria
  Bacterial resistance: Ampicillin, 100 μg/mL
  Growth temperature: 37°C
  Growth strain: NEB Stable
  Copy number: High Copy
Gene/Insert
  Gene/Insert name: FOidr_203
  Species: H. sapiens (human)
  Mutation: Unmutated
  Tag / fusion protein: monomeric EGFP (N terminal on insert)
  Cloning method: Restriction Enzyme; 5′ cloning site Unknown (unknown if destroyed)
Terms and licenses: Academic/Nonprofit Terms; Industry Terms: Not Available to Industry
Depositor comments: TTC6_MIPOL1_321_472
How to cite: CL20_mEGFP_FOidr_203 was a gift from Richard Kriwacki (Addgene plasmid # 244755 ; http://n2t.net/addgene:244755 ; RRID:Addgene_244755)
